>Addgene plasmid #101205 | pSHS325 - Bacterial expression plasmid for SpCas9 REC3 domain | addgene full sequence | sequence record 198048 | Addgene NGS Result
GCATGCAAGGAGATGGCGCCCAACAGTCCCCCGGCCACGGGGCCTGCCACCATACCCACGCCGAAACAAG
CGCTCATGAGCCCGAAGTGGCGAGCCCGATCTTCCCCATCGGTGATGTCGGCGATATAGGCGCCAGCAAC
CGCACCTGTGGCGCCGGTGATGCCGGCCACGATGCGTCCGGCGTAGAGGATCGAGATCTCGATCCCGCGA
AATTAATACGACTCACTATAGGGAGACCACAACGGTTTCCCTCTAGTGCCGGCTCCGGAGAGCTCTTTAA
TTAAGCGGCCGCCCTGCAGGACTCGAGTTCTAGAAATAATTTTGTTTAACTTTAAGAAGGAGATATACAT
ATGAAATCTTCTCACCATCACCATCACCATCACCATCACCATGGTTCTTCTATGAAAATCGAAGAAGGTA
AACTGGTAATCTGGATTAACGGCGATAAAGGCTATAACGGTCTCGCTGAAGTCGGTAAGAAATTCGAGAA
AGATACCGGAATTAAAGTCACCGTTGAGCATCCGGATAAACTGGAAGAGAAATTCCCACAGGTTGCGGCA
ACTGGCGATGGCCCTGACATTATCTTCTGGGCACACGACCGCTTTGGTGGCTACGCTCAATCTGGCCTGT
TGGCTGAAATCACCCCGGACAAAGCGTTCCAGGACAAGCTGTATCCGTTTACCTGGGATGCCGTACGTTA
CAACGGCAAGCTGATTGCTTACCCGATCGCTGTTGAAGCGTTATCGCTGATTTATAACAAAGATCTGCTG
CCGAACCCGCCAAAAACCTGGGAAGAGATCCCGGCGCTGGATAAAGAACTGAAAGCGAAAGGTAAGAGCG
CGCTGATGTTCAACCTGCAAGAACCGTACTTCACCTGGCCGCTGATTGCTGCTGACGGGGGTTATGCGTT
CAAGTATGAAAACGGCAAGTACGACATTAAAGACGTGGGCGTGGATAACGCTGGCGCGAAAGCGGGTCTG
ACCTTCCTGGTTGACCTGATTAAAAACAAACACATGAATGCAGACACCGATTACTCCATCGCAGAAGCTG
CCTTTAATAAAGGCGAAACAGCGATGACCATCAACGGCCCGTGGGCATGGTCCAACATCGACACCAGCAA
AGTGAATTATGGTGTAACGGTACTGCCGACCTTCAAGGGTCAACCATCCAAACCGTTCGTTGGCGTGCTG
AGCGCAGGTATTAACGCCGCCAGTCCGAACAAAGAGCTGGCAAAAGAGTTCCTCGAAAACTATCTGCTGA
CTGATGAAGGTCTGGAAGCGGTTAATAAAGACAAACCGCTGGGTGCCGTAGCGCTGAAGTCTTACGAGGA
AGAGTTGGCGAAAGATCCACGTATTGCCGCCACTATGGAAAACGCCCAGAAAGGTGAAATCATGCCGAAC
ATCCCGCAGATGTCCGCTTTCTGGTATGCCGTGCGTACTGCGGTGATCAACGCCGCCAGCGGTCGTCAGA
CTGTCGATGAAGCCCTGAAAGACGCGCAGACTAATTCGAGCTCGAACAACAACAACAATAACAATAACAA
CAACCTCGGGATCGAGGAAAACCTGTACTTCCAATCCAATGCAAAAGTACTACCAAAACATAGTTTGCTT
TATGAGTATTTTACGGTTTATAACGAATTGACAAAGGTCAAATATGTTACTGAAGGAATGCGAAAACCAG
CATTTCTTTCAGGTGAACAGAAGAAAGCCATTGTTGATTTACTCTTCAAAACAAATCGAAAAGTAACCGT
TAAGCAATTAAAAGAAGATTATTTCAAAAAAATAGAATGTTTTGATAGTGTTGAAATTTCAGGAGTTGAA
GATAGATTTAATGCTTCATTAGGTACCTACCATGATTTGCTAAAAATTATTAAAGATAAAGATTTTTTGG
ATAATGAAGAAAATGAAGATATCTTAGAGGATATTGTTTTAACATTGACCTTATTTGAAGATAGGGAGAT
GATTGAGGAAAGACTTAAAACATATGCTCACCTCTTTGATGATAAGGTGATGAAACAGCTTAAACGTCGC
CGTTATACTGGTTGGGGACGTTTGTCTCGAAAATTGATTAATGGTATTAGGGATAAGCAATCTGGCAAAA
CAATATTAGATTTTTTGAAATCAGATGGTTTTGCCAATCGCAATTTTATGCAGCTGATCCATGATGATAG
TTTGACATTTAAAGAAGACATTCAAAAAGCACAATAATAACATTGGAAGTGGATAACGGATCCGCGATCG
CGGCGCGCCACCTGGTGGCCGGCCGGTACCACGCGTGCGCGCTGATCCGGCTGCTAACAAAGCCCGAAAG
GAAGCTGAGTTGGCTGCTGCCACCGCTGAGCAATAACTAGCATAACCCCTTGGGGCCTCTAAACGGGTCT
TGAGGGGTTTTTTGCTGAAAGGAGGAACTATATCCGGATATCCACAGGACGGGTGTGGTCGCCATGATCG
CGTAGTCGATAGTGGCTCCAAGTAGCGAAGCGAGCAGGACTGGGCGGCGGCCAAAGCGGTCGGACAGTGC
TCCGAGAACGGGTGCGCATAGAAATTGCATCAACGCATATAGCGCTAGCAGCACGCCATAGTGACTGGCG
ATGCTGTCGGAATGGACGATATCCCGCAAGAGGCCCGGCAGTACCGGCATAACCAAGCCTATGCCTACAG
CATCCAGGGTGACGGTGCCGAGGATGACGATGAGCGCATTGTTAGATTTCATACACGGTGCCTGACTGCG
TTAGCAATTTAACTGTGATAAACTACCGCATTAAAGCTTATCGATGATAAGCTGTCAAACATGAGAATTC
TTGAAGACGAAAGGGCCTCGTGATACGCCTATTTTTATAGGTTAATGTCATGATAATAATGGTTTCTTAG
ACGTCAGGTGGCACTTTTCGGGGAAATGTGCGCGGAACCCCTATTTGTTTATTTTTCTAAATACATTCAA
ATATGTATCCGCTCATGAGACAATAACCCTGATAAATGCTTCAATAACATTGAAAAAGGAAGAGTATGAG
TATTCAACATTTCCGTGTCGCCCTTATTCCCTTTTTTGCGGCATTTTGCCTTCCTGTTTTTGCTCACCCA
GAAACGCTGGTGAAAGTAAAAGATGCTGAAGATCAGTTGGGTGCACGAGTGGGTTACATCGAACTGGATC
TCAACAGCGGTAAGATCCTTGAGAGTTTTCGCCCCGAAGAACGTTTTCCAATGATGAGCACTTTTAAAGT
TCTGCTATGTGGCGCGGTATTATCCCGTGTTGACGCCGGGCAAGAGCAACTCGGTCGCCGCATACACTAT
TCTCAGAATGACTTGGTTGAGTACTCACCAGTCACAGAAAAGCATCTTACGGATGGCATGACAGTAAGAG
AATTATGCAGTGCTGCCATAACCATGAGTGATAACACTGCGGCCAACTTACTTCTGACAACGATCGGAGG
ACCGAAGGAGCTAACCGCTTTTTTGCACAACATGGGGGATCATGTAACTCGCCTTGATCGTTGGGAACCG
GAGCTGAATGAAGCCATACCAAACGACGAGCGTGACACCACGATGCCTGCAGCAATGGCAACAACGTTGC
GCAAACTATTAACTGGCGAACTACTTACTCTAGCTTCCCGGCAACAATTAATAGACTGGATGGAGGCGGA
TAAAGTTGCAGGACCACTTCTGCGCTCGGCCCTTCCGGCTGGCTGGTTTATTGCTGATAAATCTGGAGCC
GGTGAGCGTGGGTCTCGCGGTATCATTGCAGCACTGGGGCCAGATGGTAAGCCCTCCCGTATCGTAGTTA
TCTACACGACGGGGAGTCAGGCAACTATGGATGAACGAAATAGACAGATCGCTGAGATAGGTGCCTCACT
GATTAAGCATTGGTAACTGTCAGACCAAGTTTACTCATATATACTTTAGATTGATTTAAAACTTCATTTT
TAATTTAAAAGGATCTAGGTGAAGATCCTTTTTGATAATCTCATGACCAAAATCCCTTAACGTGAGTTTT
CGTTCCACTGAGCGTCAGACCCCGTAGAAAAGATCAAAGGATCTTCTTGAGATCCTTTTTTTCTGCGCGT
AATCTGCTGCTTGCAAACAAAAAAACCACCGCTACCAGCGGTGGTTTGTTTGCCGGATCAAGAGCTACCA
ACTCTTTTTCCGAAGGTAACTGGCTTCAGCAGAGCGCAGATACCAAATACTGTCCTTCTAGTGTAGCCGT
AGTTAGGCCACCACTTCAAGAACTCTGTAGCACCGCCTACATACCTCGCTCTGCTAATCCTGTTACCAGT
GGCTGCTGCCAGTGGCGATAAGTCGTGTCTTACCGGGTTGGACTCAAGACGATAGTTACCGGATAAGGCG
CAGCGGTCGGGCTGAACGGGGGGTTCGTGCACACAGCCCAGCTTGGAGCGAACGACCTACACCGAACTGA
GATACCTACAGCGTGAGCTATGAGAAAGCGCCACGCTTCCCGAAGGGAGAAAGGCGGACAGGTATCCGGT
AAGCGGCAGGGTCGGAACAGGAGAGCGCACGAGGGAGCTTCCAGGGGGAAACGCCTGGTATCTTTATAGT
CCTGTCGGGTTTCGCCACCTCTGACTTGAGCGTCGATTTTTGTGATGCTCGTCAGGGGGGCGGAGCCTAT
GGAAAAACGCCAGCAACGCGGCCTTTTTACGGTTCCTGGCCTTTTGCTGGCCTTTTGCTCACATGTTCTT
TCCTGCGTTATCCCCTGATTCTGTGGATAACCGTATTACCGCCTTTGAGTGAGCTGATACCGCTCGCCGC
AGCCGAACGACCGAGCGCAGCGAGTCAGTGAGCGAGGAAGCGGAAGAGCGCCTGATGCGGTATTTTCTCC
TTACGCATCTGTGCGGTATTTCACACCGCAATGGTGCACTCTCAGTACAATCTGCTCTGATGCCGCATAG
TTAAGCCAGTATACACTCCGCTATCGCTACGTGACTGGGTCATGGCTGCGCCCCGACACCCGCCAACACC
CGCTGACGCGCCCTGACGGGCTTGTCTGCTCCCGGCATCCGCTTACAGACAAGCTGTGACCGTCTCCGGG
AGCTGCATGTGTCAGAGGTTTTCACCGTCATCACCGAAACGCGCGAGGCAGCTGCGGTAAAGCTCATCAG
CGTGGTCGTGAAGCGATTCACAGATGTCTGCCTGTTCATCCGCGTCCAGCTCGTTGAGTTTCTCCAGAAG
CGTTAATGTCTGGCTTCTGATAAAGCGGGCCATGTTAAGGGCGGTTTTTTCCTGTTTGGTCACTGATGCC
TCCGTGTAAGGGGGATTTCTGTTCATGGGGGTAATGATACCGATGAAACGAGAGAGGATGCTCACGATAC
GGGTTACTGATGATGAACATGCCCGGTTACTGGAACGTTGTGAGGGTAAACAACTGGCGGTATGGATGCG
GCGGGACCAGAGAAAAATCACTCAGGGTCAATGCCAGCGCTTCGTTAATACAGATGTAGGTGTTCCACAG
GGTAGCCAGCAGCATCCTGCGATGCAGATCCGGAACATAATGGTGCAGGGCGCTGACTTCCGCGTTTCCA
GACTTTACGAAACACGGAAACCGAAGACCATTCATGTTGTTGCTCAGGTCGCAGACGTTTTGCAGCAGCA
GTCGCTTCACGTTCGCTCGCGTATCGGTGATTCATTCTGCTAACCAGTAAGGCAACCCCGCCAGCCTAGC
CGGGTCCTCAACGACAGGAGCACGATCATGCGCACCCGTGGCCAGGACCCAACGCTGCCCGAGATGCGCC
GCGTGCGGCTGCTGGAGATGGCGGACGCGATGGATATGTTCTGCCAAGGGTTGGTTTGCGCATTCACAGT
TCTCCGCAAGAATTGATTGGCTCCAATTCTTGGAGTGGTGAATCCGTTAGCGAGGTGCCGCCGGCTTCCA
TTCAGGTCGAGGTGGCCCGGCTCCATGCACCGCGACGCAACGCGGGGAGGCAGACAAGGTATAGGGCGGC
GCCTACAATCCATGCCAACCCGTTCCATGTGCTCGCCGAGGCGGCATAAATCGCCGTGACGATCAGCGGT
CCAATGATCGAAGTTAGGCTGGTAAGAGCCGCGAGCGATCCTTGAAGCTGTCCCTGATGGTCGTCATCTA
CCTGCCTGGACAGCATGGCCTGCAACGCGGGCATCCCGATGCCGCCGGAAGCGAGAAGAATCATAATGGG
GAAGGCCATCCAGCCTCGCGTCGCGAACGCCAGCAAGACGTAGCCCAGCGCGTCGGCCGCCATGCCGGCG
ATAATGGCCTGCTTCTCGCCGAAACGTTTGGTGGCGGGACCAGTGACGAAGGCTTGAGCGAGGGCGTGCA
AGATTCCGAATACCGCAAGCGACAGGCCGATCATCGTCGCGCTCCAGCGAAAGCGGTCCTCGCCGAAAAT
GACCCAGAGCGCTGCCGGCACCTGTCCTACGAGTTGCATGATAAAGAAGACAGTCATAAGTGCGGCGACG
ATAGTCATGCCCCGCGCCCACCGGAAGGAGCTGACTGGGTTGAAGGCTCTCAAGGGCATCGGTCGACGCT
CTCCCTTATGCGACTCCTGCATTAGGAAGCAGCCCAGTAGTAGGTTGAGGCCGTTGAGCACCGCCGCCGC
AAGGAATGGT
Features (pLannotate 1.2.2; 17 found; start..end, strand, type, name):
    214..232     +  promoter       T7 promoter: promoter for bacteriophage T7 RNA polymerase
    321..343     +  RBS            RBS: efficient ribosome binding site from bacteriophage T7 gene 10 (Olins and Rangwala, 1989)
    363..392     +  CDS            10xHis: 10xHis affinity tag
    402..1502    +  CDS            MBP: maltose binding protein from E. coli; malE (mutated); This version of the gene does not encode a signal sequence, so MBP will remain in the cytosol.
   1557..1573    +  CDS            TEV site (fragment): tobacco etch virus (TEV) protease recognition and cleavage site
   1578..2204    +  CDS            Cas9 (fragment): Cas9 (Csn1) endonuclease from the Streptococcus pyogenes Type II CRISPR/Cas system generates RNA-guided double strand breaks in DNA
   2290..2339    +  CDS            SET1 (fragment): solubility-enhancement tag derived from T7 phage gene 10B
   2347..2394    +  terminator     T7 terminator: transcription terminator for bacteriophage T7 RNA polymerase
   2420..2712    -  CDS            TcR (fragment): tetracycline efflux protein; tet; confers resistance to tetracycline
   2760..2788    -  promoter       tet promoter: E. coli promoter for tetracycline efflux protein gene
   2901..3005    +  promoter       AmpR promoter: bla
   3006..3866    +  CDS            AmpR: β-lactamase; bla; confers resistance to ampicillin, carbenicillin, and related antibiotics
   4037..4625    +  rep_origin     ori: high-copy-number ColE1/pMB1/pBR322/pUC origin of replication
   4811..4950    -  misc_feature   bom: basis of mobility region from pBR322
   5052..5243    -  CDS            rop: Rop protein, which maintains plasmids at low copy number; rop
   5260..5640    +  CDS            YPB1_ECOLX: Protein predicted: Swiss-Prot protein existence level 4. From Escherichia coli.
   5882..192     -  CDS            TcR (fragment) (across the origin): tetracycline efflux protein; tet; confers resistance to tetracycline
