[The description below was written by a language model from this plasmid's Addgene catalogue record and pLannotate feature annotations shown in this document.]
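Description:
pSHS325 is a 6,590 nt bacterial expression plasmid built on the pCT10 backbone for producing the isolated REC3 domain of Streptococcus pyogenes Cas9 in E. coli. It is selected with ampicillin through a β-lactamase (AmpR) gene under its own promoter, and replicates from a ColE1/pMB1-family origin. The catalogue lists it as high copy, although the feature table also shows pBR322-derived bom and rop elements, the latter normally acting to restrain copy number. Fragments of the tetracycline efflux gene and its promoter flank the expression cassette. These appear to be non-functional leftovers of a pBR322-type ancestor, and no tetracycline resistance is recorded.

The expression cassette is driven by a T7 promoter followed by the phage T7 gene 10 ribosome binding site, so it requires a host supplying T7 RNA polymerase, and it ends at a T7 terminator. The open reading frame encodes, in order, an N-terminal 10xHis affinity tag, a signal-sequence-free maltose binding protein that stays in the cytosol and aids solubility, a TEV protease recognition site, and the Cas9 fragment spanning residues K506 to Q712, which was inserted by Gibson cloning. This arrangement allows affinity purification of the fusion protein, after which TEV cleavage can release the REC3 domain from its tags. A short annotated match to a T7 gene 10B-derived solubility tag lies between the insert and the terminator and is probably residual vector sequence rather than part of the product. The plasmid was deposited in connection with work on how Cas9 proofreading governs targeting accuracy, where the purified REC3 domain would serve biochemical studies.
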