Addgene plasmid #101205: pSHS325 - Bacterial expression plasmid for SpCas9 REC3 domain
Purpose: Bacterial expression plasmid for SpCas9 REC3 domain
Depositing lab: Jennifer Doudna & Keith Joung. Depositing organization: University of California, Berkeley. Publication: Enhanced proofreading governs CRISPR-Cas9 targeting accuracy. Chen JS, Dagdas YS, Kleinstiver BP, Welch MM, Sousa AA, Harrington LB, Sternberg SH, Joung JK, Yildiz A, Doudna JA. Nature. 2017 Sep 20. doi: 10.1038/nature24268. PubMed 28931002.
Backbone
  Vector backbone: pCT10
  Backbone manufacturer: Doudna lab
  Vector type: Bacterial Expression
Growth in bacteria
  Bacterial resistance: Ampicillin, 100 μg/mL
  Growth temperature: 37°C
  Growth strain: DH5alpha
  Copy number: High Copy
Gene/Insert
  Gene/Insert name: SpCas9 variant K506–Q712 (alt name: Streptococcus pyogenes Cas9)
  Species: Streptococcus pyogenes
  Mutation: K506–Q712
  Promoter: T7
  Tag / fusion protein: 10x His (N terminal on backbone); MBP (N terminal on backbone); TEV site (N terminal on backbone)
  Cloning method: Gibson Cloning
  Sequencing primers: 5′ T7; 3′ T7-term
Terms and licenses: Academic/Nonprofit Terms; Industry Terms: Not Available to Industry
Depositor comments: Please visit https://www.biorxiv.org/content/early/2017/08/12/160036 for bioRxiv preprint.
How to cite: pSHS325 - Bacterial expression plasmid for SpCas9 REC3 domain was a gift from Jennifer Doudna & Keith Joung (Addgene plasmid # 101205 ; http://n2t.net/addgene:101205 ; RRID:Addgene_101205)
